>Addgene plasmid #175125 | pLV Cenpv-V5 | addgene full sequence | sequence record 351968 | Addgene NGS Result
TGGAAGGGCTAATTCACTCCCAAAGAAGACAAGATATCCTTGATCTGTGGATCTACCACACACAAGGCTA
CTTCCCTGATTAGCAGAACTACACACCAGGGCCAGGGGTCAGATATCCACTGACCTTTGGATGGTGCTAC
AAGCTAGTACCAGTTGAGCCAGATAAGGTAGAAGAGGCCAATAAAGGAGAGAACACCAGCTTGTTACACC
CTGTGAGCCTGCATGGGATGGATGACCCGGAGAGAGAAGTGTTAGAGTGGAGGTTTGACAGCCGCCTAGC
ATTTCATCACGTGGCCCGAGAGCTGCATCCGGAGTACTTCAAGAACTGCTGATATCGAGCTTGCTACAAG
GGACTTTCCGCTGGGGACTTTCCAGGGAGGCGTGGCCTGGGCGGGACTGGGGAGTGGCGAGCCCTCAGAT
CCTGCATATAAGCAGCTGCTTTTTGCCTGTACTGGGTCTCTCTGGTTAGACCAGATCTGAGCCTGGGAGC
TCTCTGGCTAACTAGGGAACCCACTGCTTAAGCCTCAATAAAGCTTGCCTTGAGTGCTTCAAGTAGTGTG
TGCCCGTCTGTTGTGTGACTCTGGTAACTAGAGATCCCTCAGACCCTTTTAGTCAGTGTGGAAAATCTCT
AGCAGTGGCGCCCGAACAGGGACTTGAAAGCGAAAGGGAAACCAGAGGAGCTCTCTCGACGCAGGACTCG
GCTTGCTGAAGCGCGCACGGCAAGAGGCGAGGGGCGGCGACTGGTGAGTACGCCAAAAATTTTGACTAGC
GGAGGCTAGAAGGAGAGAGATGGGTGCGAGAGCGTCAGTATTAAGCGGGGGAGAATTAGATCGCGATGGG
AAAAAATTCGGTTAAGGCCAGGGGGAAAGAAAAAATATAAATTAAAACATATAGTATGGGCAAGCAGGGA
GCTAGAACGATTCGCAGTTAATCCTGGCCTGTTAGAAACATCAGAAGGCTGTAGACAAATACTGGGACAG
CTACAACCATCCCTTCAGACAGGATCAGAAGAACTTAGATCATTATATAATACAGTAGCAACCCTCTATT
GTGTGCATCAAAGGATAGAGATAAAAGACACCAAGGAAGCTTTAGACAAGATAGAGGAAGAGCAAAACAA
AAGTAAGACCACCGCACAGCAAGCGGCCGGCCGCTGATCTTCAGACCTGGAGGAGGAGATATGAGGGACA
ATTGGAGAAGTGAATTATATAAATATAAAGTAGTAAAAATTGAACCATTAGGAGTAGCACCCACCAAGGC
AAAGAGAAGAGTGGTGCAGAGAGAAAAAAGAGCAGTGGGAATAGGAGCTTTGTTCCTTGGGTTCTTGGGA
GCAGCAGGAAGCACTATGGGCGCAGCGTCAATGACGCTGACGGTACAGGCCAGACAATTATTGTCTGGTA
TAGTGCAGCAGCAGAACAATTTGCTGAGGGCTATTGAGGCGCAACAGCATCTGTTGCAACTCACAGTCTG
GGGCATCAAGCAGCTCCAGGCAAGAATCCTGGCTGTGGAAAGATACCTAAAGGATCAACAGCTCCTGGGG
ATTTGGGGTTGCTCTGGAAAACTCATTTGCACCACTGCTGTGCCTTGGAATGCTAGTTGGAGTAATAAAT
CTCTGGAACAGATTTGGAATCACACGACCTGGATGGAGTGGGACAGAGAAATTAACAATTACACAAGCTT
AATACACTCCTTAATTGAAGAATCGCAAAACCAGCAAGAAAAGAATGAACAAGAATTATTGGAATTAGAT
AAATGGGCAAGTTTGTGGAATTGGTTTAACATAACAAATTGGCTGTGGTATATAAAATTATTCATAATGA
TAGTAGGAGGCTTGGTAGGTTTAAGAATAGTTTTTGCTGTACTTTCTATAGTGAATAGAGTTAGGCAGGG
ATATTCACCATTATCGTTTCAGACCCACCTCCCAACCCCGAGGGGACCCGACAGGCCCGAAGGAATAGAA
GAAGAAGGTGGAGAGAGAGACAGAGACAGATCCATTCGATTAGTGAACGGATCTCGACGGTATCGCCTTT
AAAAGAAAAGGGGGGATTGGGGGGTACAGTGCAGGGGAAAGAATAGTAGACATAATAGCAACAGACATAC
AAACTAAAGAATTACAAAAACAAATTACAAAAATTCAAAATTTTCGGGTTTATTACAGGGACAGCAGAGA
TCCAGTTTATCGATGAGGCCCTTTCGTCTTCACTCGAGGTGCCCGTCAGTGGGCAGAGCGCACATCGCCC
ACAGTCCCCGAGAAGTTGGGGGGAGGGGTCGGCAATTGAACCGGTGCCTAGAGAAGGTGGCGCGGGGTAA
ACTGGGAAAGTGATGTCGTGTACTGGCTCCGCCTTTTTCCCGAGGGTGGGGGAGAACCGTATATAAGTGC
AGTAGTCGCCGTGAACGTTCTTTTTCGCAACGGGTTTGCCGCCAGAACACAGGTAAGTGCCGTGTGTGGT
TCCCGCGGGCCTGGCCTCTTTACGGGTTATGGCCCTTGCGTGCCTTGAATTACTTCCACCTGGCTGCAGT
ACGTGATTCTTGATCCCGAGCTTCGGGTTGGAAGTGGGTGGGAGAGTTCGAGGCCTTGCGCTTAAGGAGC
CCCTTCGCCTCGTGCTTGAGTTGAGGCCTGGCCTGGGCGCTGGGGCCGCCGCGTGCGAATCTGGTGGCAC
CTTCGCGCCTGTCTCGCTGCTTTCGATAAGTCTCTAGCCATTTAAAATTTTTGATGACCTGCTGCGACGC
TTTTTTTCTGGCAAGATAGTCTTGTAAATGCGGGCCAAGATCTGCACACTGGTATTTCGGTTTTTGGGGC
CGCGGGCGGCGACGGGGCCCGTGCGTCCCAGCGCACATGTTCGGCGAGGCGGGGCCTGCGAGCGCGGCCA
CCGAGAATCGGACGGGGGTAGTCTCAAGCTGGCCGGCCTGCTCTGGTGCCTGGCCTCGCGCCGCCGTGTA
TCGCCCCGCCCTGGGCGGCAAGGCTGGCCCGGTCGGCACCAGTTGCGTGAGCGGAAAGATGGCCGCTTCC
CGGCCCTGCTGCAGGGAGCTCAAAATGGAGGACGCGGCGCTCGGGAGAGCGGGCGGGTGAGTCACCCACA
CAAAGGAAAAGGGCCTTTCCGTCCTCAGCCGTCGCTTCATGTGACTCCACGGAGTACCGGGCGCCGTCCA
GGCACCTCGATTAGTTCTCGAGCTTTTGGAGTACGTCGTCTTTAGGTTGGGGGGAGGGGTTTTATGCGAT
GGAGTTTCCCCACACTGAGTGGGTGGAGACTGAAGTTAGGCCAGCTTGGCACTTGATGTAATTCTCCTTG
GAATTTGCCCTTTTTGAGTTTGGATCTTGGTTCATTCTCAAGCCTCAGACAGTGGTTCAAAGTTTTTTTC
TTCCATTTCAGGTGTCGTGAGGATCCGCCATCGGCCCGCCCGCCGCCATGCGGCGGACTCGCAGTGCCGT
GGCCACCGGCCCGCGGGAGCAGCGGCGCTCGGGGGCCACCGGGGGCTTGAGCGGCGGCGAAAGCCGCGCG
CAGCGCTCCCGGAGCAGGACTAGGGCCGGGGCCGGGGGCGGGGGCGGGGCGGTCGGTCCGCAGCCGTCGG
CAAAGCCGCGGCCCAAGCCACCGCCGCGGGCCCAGGAGGCGGCCGCCGAGGAGCCACCGCCGGCGGTCAC
CCCCGCCGCCTCGGTGTCGGCGCTCGACCTGGGGGAGCAGCGGGAGCGCTGGGAGACGTTCCAGAAGCGG
CAACGGCTCAGCTTCGAGGGCGCCGCCAAGCTGCTGCTGGACACCTTTGAGTACCAGGGCCTGGTGAAGC
ACACAGGAGGCTGCCACTGTGGAGCAGTTCGTTTTGAAGTTTGGGCTTCAGCAGACTTACACATCTTTGA
CTGCAACTGTAGCATTTGCAAGAAGAAGCAGAACAGACACTTCATTGTTCCAGCTTCTCGGTTCAAACTC
CTGAAGGGTGCTGAGAGCATAACCACATACACCTTTAACACGCACAAAGCCCAGCACACCTTCTGCAAGA
GATGTGGTGTCCAGAGCTTCTATACTCCGCGCTCCAACCCCGGGGGCTTTGGAATCGCCCCCCACTGCCT
GGACGAAGGCACTGTGCGGAGTGTGGTCACTGAGGAGTTCAATGGCAGTGACTGGGAACGAGCCATGAAG
GAGCACAAGACCATCAAGAACATGTCAAAGGAGGGTGGGCCGGGCGGGGGTGGCGGGGGAGGTAAGCCTA
TCCCTAACCCTCTCCTCGGTCTCGATTCTACGTGAGTTTAAACTTCGAAACGCGTGAATTCCTCGAGGGC
GGCCGCTCTAGAGTCGACGGGCCGCGGTAACAATTGTTAACTAACTTAAGCTAGCAACGGTTTCCCTCTA
GCGGGATCAATTCCGCCCCCCCCCCCTAACGTTACTGGCCGAAGCCGCTTGGAATAAGGCCGGTGTGCGT
TTGTCTATATGTTATTTTCCACCATATTGCCGTCTTTTGGCAATGTGAGGGCCCGGAAACCTGGCCCTGT
CTTCTTGACGAGCATTCCTAGGGGTCTTTCCCCTCTCGCCAAAGGAATGCAAGGTCTGTTGAATGTCGTG
AAGGAAGCAGTTCCTCTGGAAGCTTCTTGAAGACAAACAACGTCTGTAGCGACCCTTTGCAGGCAGCGGA
ACCCCCCACCTGGCGACAGGTGCCTCTGCGGCCAAAAGCCACGTGTATAAGATACACCTGCAAAGGCGGC
ACAACCCCAGTGCCACGTTGTGAGTTGGATAGTTGTGGAAAGAGTCAAATGGCTCTCCTCAAGCGTATTC
AACAAGGGGCTGAAGGATGCCCAGAAGGTACCCCATTGTATGGGATCTGATCTGGGGCCTCGGTGCACAT
GCTTTACATGTGTTTAGTCGAGGTTAAAAAAACGTCTAGGCCCCCCGAACCACGGGGACGTGGTTTTCCT
TTGAAAAACACGATAATACCATGACCGAGTACAAGCCCACGGTGCGCCTCGCCACCCGCGACGACGTCCC
CAGGGCCGTACGCACCCTCGCCGCCGCGTTCGCCGACTACCCCGCCACGCGCCACACCGTCGATCCGGAC
CGCCACATCGAGCGGGTCACCGAGCTGCAAGAACTCTTCCTCACGCGCGTCGGGCTCGACATCGGCAAGG
TGTGGGTCGCGGACGACGGCGCCGCGGTGGCGGTCTGGACCACGCCGGAGAGCGTCGAAGCGGGGGCGGT
GTTCGCCGAGATCGGCCCGCGCATGGCCGAGTTGAGCGGTTCCCGGCTGGCCGCGCAGCAACAGATGGAA
GGCCTCCTGGCGCCGCACCGGCCCAAGGAGCCCGCGTGGTTCCTGGCCACCGTCGGCGTCTCGCCCGACC
ACCAGGGCAAGGGTCTGGGCAGCGCCGTCGTGCTCCCCGGAGTGGAGGCGGCCGAGCGCGCCGGGGTGCC
CGCCTTCCTGGAGACCTCCGCGCCCCGCAACCTCCCCTTCTACGAGCGGCTCGGCTTCACCGTCACCGCC
GACGTCGAGGTGCCCGAAGGACCGCGCACCTGGTGCATGACCCGCAAGCCCGGTGCCTGACCCGGGCGGG
GCGCGTCTGGAACAATCAACCTCTGGATTACAAAATTTGTGAAAGATTGACTGGTATTCTTAACTATGTT
GCTCCTTTTACGCTATGTGGATACGCTGCTTTAATGCCTTTGTATCATGCTATTGCTTCCCGTATGGCTT
TCATTTTCTCCTCCTTGTATAAATCCTGGTTGCTGTCTCTTTATGAGGAGTTGTGGCCCGTTGTCAGGCA
ACGTGGCGTGGTGTGCACTGTGTTTGCTGACGCAACCCCCACTGGTTGGGGCATTGCCACCACCTGTCAG
CTCCTTTCCGGGACTTTCGCTTTCCCCCTCCCTATTGCCACGGCGGAACTCATCGCCGCCTGCCTTGCCC
GCTGCTGGACAGGGGCTCGGCTGTTGGGCACTGACAATTCCGTGGTGTTGTCGGGGAAGCTGACGTCCTT
TCCATGGCTGCTCGCCTGTGTTGCCACCTGGATTCTGCGCGGGACGTCCTTCTGCTACGTCCCTTCGGCC
CTCAATCCAGCGGACCTTCCTTCCCGCGGCCTGCTGCCGGCTCTGCGGCCTCTTCCGCGTCTTCGCCTTC
GCCCTCAGACGAGTCGGATCTCCCTTTGGGCCGCCTCCCCGCCTGGAATTAATTCTGCAGTCGAGACCTA
GAAAAACATGGAGCAATCACAAGTAGCAATACAGCAGCTACCAATGCTGATTGTGCCTGGCTAGAAGCAC
AAGAGGAGGAGGAGGTGGGTTTTCCAGTCACACCTCAGGTACCTTTAAGACCAATGACTTACAAGGCAGC
TGTAGATCTTAGCCACTTTTTAAAAGAAAAGAGGGGACTGGAAGGGCTAATTCACTCCCAACGAAGACAA
GATATCCTTGATCTGTGGATCTACCACACACAAGGCTACTTCCCTGATTAGCAGAACTACACACCAGGGC
CAGGGGTCAGATATCCACTGACCTTTGGATGGTGCTACAAGCTAGTACCAGTTGAGCCAGATAAGGTAGA
AGAGGCCAATAAAGGAGAGAACACCAGCTTGTTACACCCTGTGAGCCTGCATGGGATGGATGACCCGGAG
AGAGAAGTGTTAGAGTGGAGGTTTGACAGCCGCCTAGCATTTCATCACGTGGCCCGAGAGCTGCATCCGG
AGTACTTCAAGAACTGCTGATATCGAGCTTGCTACAAGGGACTTTCCGCTGGGGACTTTCCAGGGAGGCG
TGGCCTGGGCGGGACTGGGGAGTGGCGAGCCCTCAGATCCTGCATATAAGCAGCTGCTTTTTGCCTGTAC
TGGGTCTCTCTGGTTAGACCAGATCTGAGCCTGGGAGCTCTCTGGCTAACTAGGGAACCCACTGCTTAAG
CCTCAATAAAGCTTGCCTTGAGTGCTTCAAGTAGTGTGTGCCCGTCTGTTGTGTGACTCTGGTAACTAGA
GATCCCTCAGACCCTTTTAGTCAGTGTGGAAAATCTCTAGCAGTAGTAGTTCATGTCATCTTATTATTCA
GTATTTATAACTTGCAAAGAAATGAATATCAGAGAGTGAGAGGCCTTGACATTGCTAGCGTTTACCGTCG
ACCTCTAGCTAGAGCTTGGCGTAATCATGGTCATAGCTGTTTCCTGTGTGAAATTGTTATCCGCTCACAA
TTCCACACAACATACGAGCCGGAAGCATAAAGTGTAAAGCCTGGGGTGCCTAATGAGTGAGCTAACTCAC
ATTAATTGCGTTGCGCTCACTGCCCGCTTTCCAGTCGGGAAACCTGTCGTGCCAGCTGCATTAATGAATC
GGCCAACGCGCGGGGAGAGGCGGTTTGCGTATTGGGCGCTCTTCCGCTTCCTCGCTCACTGACTCGCTGC
GCTCGGTCGTTCGGCTGCGGCGAGCGGTATCAGCTCACTCAAAGGCGGTAATACGGTTATCCACAGAATC
AGGGGATAACGCAGGAAAGAACATGTGAGCAAAAGGCCAGCAAAAGGCCAGGAACCGTAAAAAGGCCGCG
TTGCTGGCGTTTTTCCATAGGCTCCGCCCCCCTGACGAGCATCACAAAAATCGACGCTCAAGTCAGAGGT
GGCGAAACCCGACAGGACTATAAAGATACCAGGCGTTTCCCCCTGGAAGCTCCCTCGTGCGCTCTCCTGT
TCCGACCCTGCCGCTTACCGGATACCTGTCCGCCTTTCTCCCTTCGGGAAGCGTGGCGCTTTCTCATAGC
TCACGCTGTAGGTATCTCAGTTCGGTGTAGGTCGTTCGCTCCAAGCTGGGCTGTGTGCACGAACCCCCCG
TTCAGCCCGACCGCTGCGCCTTATCCGGTAACTATCGTCTTGAGTCCAACCCGGTAAGACACGACTTATC
GCCACTGGCAGCAGCCACTGGTAACAGGATTAGCAGAGCGAGGTATGTAGGCGGTGCTACAGAGTTCTTG
AAGTGGTGGCCTAACTACGGCTACACTAGAAGAACAGTATTTGGTATCTGCGCTCTGCTGAAGCCAGTTA
CCTTCGGAAAAAGAGTTGGTAGCTCTTGATCCGGCAAACAAACCACCGCTGGTAGCGGTGGTTTTTTTGT
TTGCAAGCAGCAGATTACGCGCAGAAAAAAAGGATCTCAAGAAGATCCTTTGATCTTTTCTACGGGGTCT
GACGCTCAGTGGAACGAAAACTCACGTTAAGGGATTTTGGTCATGAGATTATCAAAAAGGATCTTCACCT
AGATCCTTTTAAATTAAAAATGAAGTTTTAAATCAATCTAAAGTATATATGAGTAAACTTGGTCTGACAG
TTACCAATGCTTAATCAGTGAGGCACCTATCTCAGCGATCTGTCTATTTCGTTCATCCATAGTTGCCTGA
CTCCCCGTCGTGTAGATAACTACGATACGGGAGGGCTTACCATCTGGCCCCAGTGCTGCAATGATACCGC
GAGACCCACGCTCACCGGCTCCAGATTTATCAGCAATAAACCAGCCAGCCGGAAGGGCCGAGCGCAGAAG
TGGTCCTGCAACTTTATCCGCCTCCATCCAGTCTATTAATTGTTGCCGGGAAGCTAGAGTAAGTAGTTCG
CCAGTTAATAGTTTGCGCAACGTTGTTGCCATTGCTACAGGCATCGTGGTGTCACGCTCGTCGTTTGGTA
TGGCTTCATTCAGCTCCGGTTCCCAACGATCAAGGCGAGTTACATGATCCCCCATGTTGTGCAAAAAAGC
GGTTAGCTCCTTCGGTCCTCCGATCGTTGTCAGAAGTAAGTTGGCCGCAGTGTTATCACTCATGGTTATG
GCAGCACTGCATAATTCTCTTACTGTCATGCCATCCGTAAGATGCTTTTCTGTGACTGGTGAGTACTCAA
CCAAGTCATTCTGAGAATAGTGTATGCGGCGACCGAGTTGCTCTTGCCCGGCGTCAATACGGGATAATAC
CGCGCCACATAGCAGAACTTTAAAAGTGCTCATCATTGGAAAACGTTCTTCGGGGCGAAAACTCTCAAGG
ATCTTACCGCTGTTGAGATCCAGTTCGATGTAACCCACTCGTGCACCCAACTGATCTTCAGCATCTTTTA
CTTTCACCAGCGTTTCTGGGTGAGCAAAAACAGGAAGGCAAAATGCCGCAAAAAAGGGAATAAGGGCGAC
ACGGAAATGTTGAATACTCATACTCTTCCTTTTTCAATATTATTGAAGCATTTATCAGGGTTATTGTCTC
ATGAGCGGATACATATTTGAATGTATTTAGAAAAATAAACAAATAGGGGTTCCGCGCACATTTCCCCGAA
AAGTGCCACCTGACGTCGACGGATCGGGAGATCAACTTGTTTATTGCAGCTTATAATGGTTACAAATAAA
GCAATAGCATCACAAATTTCACAAATAAAGCATTTTTTTCACTGCATTCTAGTTGTGGTTTGTCCAAACT
CATCAATGTATCTTATCATGTCTGGATCAACTGGATAACTCAAGCTAACCAAAATCATCCCAAACTTCCC
ACCCCATACCCTATTACCACTGCCAATTACCTGTGGTTTCATTTACTCTAAACCTGTGATTCCTCTGAAT
TATTTTCATTTTAAAGAAATTGTATTTGTTAAATATGTACTACAAACTTAGTAGT
Features (pLannotate 1.2.2; 24 found; start..end, strand, type, name):
    377..634     +  LTR            5' LTR (truncated): truncated 5' long terminal repeat (LTR) from HIV-1
    681..806     +  misc_feature   HIV-1 Ψ: packaging signal of human immunodeficiency virus type 1
    790..1128    +  CDS            HIV-1 gag (fragment): gag protein from human immunodeficiency virus 1; gag
   1303..1536    +  misc_feature   RRE: The Rev response element (RRE) of HIV-1 allows for Rev-dependent mRNA export from the nucleus to the cytoplasm.
   1913..2013    +  CDS            Rev (fragment): human immunodeficiency virus 1 (HIV-1) Rev protein; rev; enhances nuclear export of unspliced and incompletely spliced viral mRNAs
   2028..2143    +  misc_feature   cPPT/CTS: central polypurine tract and central termination sequence of HIV-1 (lacking the first T)
   2221..2432    +  promoter       EF-1α core promoter: core promoter for human elongation factor EF-1α
   2433..3371    +  intron         EF-1α intron A: intron upstream of the start codon of human EF-1α
   3408..4163    +  CDS            Cenpv: CENPV_MOUSE - Also known as Prr6. Experimental evidence at protein level: Swiss-Prot protein existence level 1. Required for distribution of pericentromeric heterochromatin in interphase nuclei and for centromere formation and organization, chromosome alignment and cytokinesis. From Mus musculus (Mouse).
   4191..4232    +  CDS            V5 tag: epitope tag from simian virus 5
   4357..4918    +  misc_feature   IRES: internal ribosome entry site (IRES) of the encephalomyocarditis virus (EMCV)
   4921..5520    +  CDS            PuroR: puromycin N-acetyltransferase; pac from Streptomyces alboniger; confers resistance to puromycin
   5544..6132    +  misc_feature   WPRE: woodchuck hepatitis virus posttranscriptional regulatory element
   6149..6667    +  CDS            nef (fragment): NEF_HV1BR - Experimental evidence at protein level: Swiss-Prot protein existence level 1. Extracellular Nef protein targets CD4(+) T-lymphocytes for apoptosis by interacting with CXCR4 surface receptors (PubMed:14990729). From Human immunodeficiency virus type 1 group M subtype B (isolate BRU/LAI) (HIV-1).
   6715..6972    +  LTR            5' LTR (truncated): truncated 5' long terminal repeat (LTR) from HIV-1
   7124..7140    -  protein_bind   lac operator: The lac repressor binds to the lac operator to inhibit transcription in E. coli. This inhibition can be relieved by adding lactose or isopropyl-β-D-thiogalactopyranoside (IPTG). lac repressor encoded by lacI
   7148..7178    -  promoter       lac promoter: promoter for the E. coli lac operon
   7193..7214    -  protein_bind   CAP binding site: CAP binding activates transcription in the presence of cAMP. E. coli catabolite activator protein
   7227..7319    -  CDS            lacI (fragment): lac repressor; lacI; The lac repressor binds to the lac operator to inhibit transcription in E. coli. This inhibition can be relieved by adding lactose or isopropyl-β-D-thiogalactopyranoside (IPTG).
   7502..8090    -  rep_origin     ori: high-copy-number ColE1/pMB1/pBR322/pUC origin of replication
   8261..9121    -  CDS            AmpR: β-lactamase; bla; confers resistance to ampicillin, carbenicillin, and related antibiotics
   9122..9226    -  promoter       AmpR promoter: bla
   9274..9408    +  polyA_signal   SV40 poly(A) signal: SV40 polyadenylation signal
   9575..329     +  CDS            nef (fragment) (across the origin): NEF_HV1BR - Experimental evidence at protein level: Swiss-Prot protein existence level 1. Extracellular Nef protein targets CD4(+) T-lymphocytes for apoptosis by interacting with CXCR4 surface receptors (PubMed:14990729). From Human immunodeficiency virus type 1 group M subtype B (isolate BRU/LAI) (HIV-1).
