[The description below was written by a language model from this plasmid's Addgene catalogue record and pLannotate feature annotations shown in this document.]
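Description:
pLV Cenpv-V5 is an HIV-1-based lentiviral transfer plasmid for expressing mouse Cenpv (also known as Prr6) with a C-terminal V5 epitope tag in mammalian cells. It is built on the pLV-EF1a-IRES-Puro backbone, with the insert introduced by Gibson cloning, and the sequenced construct is about 9.6 kb. In bacteria it is maintained through a high-copy ColE1/pUC-type origin and selected with ampicillin via the β-lactamase gene. Remnants of a lac promoter/operator region and a stray SV40 polyadenylation signal are also annotated in the backbone.

The viral portion is flanked by two HIV-1 LTR sequences, both annotated as truncated, each preceded by a fragment annotated as nef-derived sequence. Between them lie the Ψ packaging signal with an adjoining gag fragment, the Rev response element for Rev-dependent nuclear export of the genomic RNA, and the cPPT/CTS, which aids nuclear import of the reverse-transcribed genome. The expression cassette is driven by the human EF-1α core promoter with its intron A, giving strong constitutive transcription in many cell types. A single bicistronic transcript encodes Cenpv-V5 followed by an EMCV IRES and the puromycin N-acetyltransferase gene, so puromycin-resistant cells should also express the tagged protein. A WPRE downstream enhances transcript stability and expression.

Cenpv is a centromere protein annotated as required for pericentromeric heterochromatin distribution, centromere organization, chromosome alignment and cytokinesis. The construct serves to produce lentiviral particles, with packaging functions supplied separately, for stable transduction and puromycin selection of cells expressing Cenpv. The V5 tag allows antibody-based detection or purification.
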