Addgene plasmid #175125: pLV Cenpv-V5
Purpose: Lentiviral expression of mouse Cenpv-V5
Depositing lab: Larry Gerace. Depositing organization: Scripps California (The Scripps Research Institute).
Backbone
  Vector backbone: pLV-EF1a-IRES-Puro
  Backbone manufacturer: Tobias Meyer (Addgene plasmid # 85132)
  Vector type: Mammalian Expression, Lentiviral
Growth in bacteria
  Bacterial resistance: Ampicillin, 100 μg/mL
  Growth temperature: 30°C
  Growth strain: NEB Stable
  Copy number: High Copy
Gene/Insert
  Gene/Insert name: Cenpv (alt name: Prr6)
  Species: M. musculus (mouse)
  Entrez Gene: Cenpv (a.k.a. 3110013H01Rik, AA671303, P, Prr6)
  Tag / fusion protein: V5 (C terminal on insert)
  Cloning method: Gibson Cloning
Terms and licenses: Academic/Nonprofit Terms; Industry Terms: Not Available to Industry
How to cite: pLV Cenpv-V5 was a gift from Larry Gerace (Addgene plasmid # 175125 ; http://n2t.net/addgene:175125 ; RRID:Addgene_175125)
